>Addgene plasmid #183822 | pLenti-CD74-ROS1 S1986F/G2032R/L2086F | addgene full sequence | sequence record 360503 | Addgene NGS Result
TATTACCATGGTGATGCGGTTTTGGCAGTACATCAATGGGCGTGGATAGCGGTTTGACTCACGGGGATTT
CCAAGTCTCCACCCCATTGACGTCAATGGGAGTTTGTTTTGGCACCAAAATCAACGGGACTTTCCAAAAT
GTCGTAACAACTCCGCCCCATTGACGCAAATGGGCGGTAGGCGTGTACGGTGGGAGGTCTATATAAGCAG
AGCTCGTTTAGTGAACCGTCAGATCGCCTGGAGACGCCATCCACGCTGTTTTGACCTCCATAGAAGACAC
CGGCGGCCGCAGATCTCTCGAGGTTGATCTAATACGACTCACTATAGGGAGACCCAAGCTGGCTAGTTAA
GCTATCAACAAGTTTGTACAAAAAAGCAGGCTCCGCGGCCGCCCCCTTCACCATGCACAGGAGGAGAAGC
AGGAGCTGTCGGGAAGATCAGAAGCCAGTCATGGATGACCAGCGCGACCTTATCTCCAACAATGAGCAAC
TGCCCATGCTGGGCCGGCGCCCTGGGGCCCCGGAGAGCAAGTGCAGCCGCGGAGCCCTGTACACAGGCTT
TTCCATCCTGGTGACTCTGCTCCTCGCTGGCCAGGCCACCACCGCCTACTTCCTGTACCAGCAGCAGGGC
CGGCTGGACAAACTGACAGTCACCTCCCAGAACCTGCAGCTGGAGAACCTGCGCATGAAGCTTCCCAAGC
CTCCCAAGCCTGTGAGCAAGATGCGCATGGCCACCCCGCTGCTGATGCAGGCGCTGCCCATGGGAGCCCT
GCCCCAGGGGCCCATGCAGAATGCCACCAAGTATGGCAACATGACAGAGGACCATGTGATGCACCTGCTC
CAGAATGCTGACCCCCTGAAGGTGTACCCGCCACTGAAGGGGAGCTTCCCGGAGAACCTGAGACACCTTA
AGAACACCATGGAGACCATAGACTGGAAGGTCTTTGAGAGCTGGATGCACCATTGGCTCCTGTTTGAAAT
GAGCAGGCACTCCTTGGAGCAAAAGCCCACTGACGCTCCACCGAAAGATGATTTTTGGATACCAGAAACA
AGTTTCATACTTACTATTATAGTTGGAATATTTCTGGTTGTTACAATCCCACTGACCTTTGTCTGGCATA
GAAGATTAAAGAATCAAAAAAGTGCCAAGGAAGGGGTGACAGTGCTTATAAACGAAGACAAAGAGTTGGC
TGAGCTGCGAGGTCTGGCAGCCGGAGTAGGCCTGGCTAATGCCTGCTATGCAATACATACTCTTCCAACC
CAAGAGGAGATTGAAAATCTTCCTGCCTTCCCTCGGGAAAAACTGACTCTGCGTCTCTTGCTGGGAAGTG
GAGCCTTTGGAGAAGTGTATGAAGGAACAGCAGTGGACATCTTAGGAGTTGGAAGTGGAGAAATCAAAGT
AGCAGTGAAGACTTTGAAGAAGGGTTTCACAGACCAGGAGAAGATTGAATTCCTGAAGGAGGCACATCTG
ATGAGCAAATTTAATCATCCCAACATTCTGAAGCAGCTTGGAGTTTGTCTGCTGAATGAACCCCAATACA
TTATCCTGGAACTGATGGAGGGAAGAGACCTTCTTACTTATTTGCGTAAAGCCCGGATGGCAACGTTTTA
TGGTCCTTTACTCACCTTGGTTGACCTTGTAGACCTGTGTGTAGATATTTCAAAAGGCTGTGTCTACTTG
GAACGGATGCATTTCATTCACAGGGATCTGGCAGCTAGAAATTGCTTTGTTTCCGTGAAAGACTATACCA
GTCCACGGATAGTGAAGATTGGAGACTTTGGACTCGCCAGAGACATCTATAAAAATGATTACTATAGAAA
GAGAGGGGAAGGCCTGCTCCCAGTTCGGTGGATGGCTCCAGAAAGTTTGATGGATGGAATCTTCACTACT
CAATCTGATGTATGGTCTTTTGGAATTCTGATTTGGGAGATTTTAACTCTTGGTCATCAGCCTTATCCAG
CTCATTCCAACCTTGATGTGTTAAACTATGTGCAAACAGGAGGGAGACTGGAGCCACCAAGAAATTGTCC
TGATGATCTGTGGAATTTAATGACCCAGTGCTGGGCTCAAGAACCCGACCAAAGACCTACTTTTCATAGA
ATTCAGGACCAACTTCAGTTATTCAGAAATTTTTTCTTAAATAGCATTTATAAGTCCAGAGATGAAGCAA
ACAACAGTGGAGTCATAAATGAAAGCTTTGAAGGTGAAGATGGCGATGTGATTTGTTTGAATTCAGATGA
CATTATGCCAGTTGCTTTAATGGAAACGAAGAACCGAGAAGGGTTAAACTATATGGTACTTGCTACAGAA
TGTGGCCAAGGTGAAGAAAAGTCTGAGGGTCCTCTAGGCTCCCAGGAATCTGAATCTTGTGGTCTGAGGA
AAGAAGAGAAGGAACCACATGCAGACAAAGATTTCTGCCAAGAAAAACAAGTGGCTTACTGCCCTTCTGG
CAAGCCTGAAGGCCTGAACTATGCCTGTCTCACTCACAGTGGATATGGAGATGGGTCTGATTAAAAGGGT
GGGCGCGCCGACCCAGCTTTCTTGTACAAAGTGGTTTAGCTAGAGGGCCCGCGGTTCGAACTCGAGGACT
ACAAGGACGACGATGACAAGTCGGCCGCTGGAGGATACCCCTACGACGTGCCCGACTACGCCTAGAATTC
CGCCCCCCCCCCTAACGTTACTGGCCGAAGCCGCTTGGAATAAGGCCGGTGTGCGTTTGTCTATATGTTA
TTTTCCACCATATTGCCGTCTTTTGGCAATGTGAGGGCCCGGAAACCTGGCCCTGTCTTCTTGACGAGCA
TTCCTAGGGGTCTTTCCCCTCTCGCCAAAGGAATGCAAGGTCTGTTGAATGTCGTGAAGGAAGCAGTTCC
TCTGGAAGCTTCTTGAAGACAAACAACGTCTGTAGCGACCCTTTGCAGGCAGCGGAACCCCCCACCTGGC
GACAGGTGCCTCTGCGGCCAAAAGCCACGTGTATAAGATACACCTGCAAAGGCGGCACAACCCCAGTGCC
ACGTTGTGAGTTGGATAGTTGTGGAAAGAGTCAAATGGCTCTCCTCAAGCGTATTCAACAAGGGGCTGAA
GGATGCCCAGAAGGTACCCCATTGTATGGGATCTGATCTGGGGCCTCGGTGCACATGCTTTACATGTGTT
TAGTCGAGGTTAAAAAAACGTCTAGGCCCCCCGAACCACGGGGACGTGGTTTTCCTTTGAAAAACACGAT
GATAATATGGCCACAACCATGACCGAGTACAAGCCCACGGTGCGCCTCGCCACCCGCGACGACGTCCCCA
GGGCCGTACGCACCCTCGCCGCCGCGTTCGCCGACTACCCCGCCACGCGCCACACCGTCGATCCGGACCG
CCACATCGAGCGGGTCACCGAGCTGCAAGAACTCTTCCTCACGCGCGTCGGGCTCGACATCGGCAAGGTG
TGGGTCGCGGACGACGGCGCCGCGGTGGCGGTCTGGACCACGCCGGAGAGCGTCGAAGCGGGGGCGGTGT
TCGCCGAGATCGGCCCGCGCATGGCCGAGTTGAGCGGTTCCCGGCTGGCCGCGCAGCAACAGATGGAAGG
CCTCCTGGCGCCGCACCGGCCCAAGGAGCCCGCGTGGTTCCTGGCCACCGTCGGCGTCTCGCCCGACCAC
CAGGGCAAGGGTCTGGGCAGCGCCGTCGTGCTCCCCGGAGTGGAGGCGGCCGAGCGCGCCGGGGTGCCCG
CCTTCCTGGAGACCTCCGCGCCCCGCAACCTCCCCTTCTACGAGCGGCTCGGCTTCACCGTCACCGCCGA
CGTCGAGGTGCCCGAAGGACCGCGCACCTGGTGCATGACCCGCAAGCCCGGTGCCTGATGCATCGATGGA
TCCTAATCAACCTCTGGATTACAAAATTTGTGAAAGATTGACTGGTATTCTTAACTATGTTGCTCCTTTT
ACGCTATGTGGATACGCTGCTTTAATGCCTTTGTATCATGCTATTGCTTCCCGTATGGCTTTCATTTTCT
CCTCCTTGTATAAATCCTGGTTGCTGTCTCTTTATGAGGAGTTGTGGCCCGTTGTCAGGCAACGTGGCGT
GGTGTGCACTGTGTTTGCTGACGCAACCCCCACTGGTTGGGGCATTGCCACCACCTGTCAGCTCCTTTCC
GGGACTTTCGCTTTCCCCCTCCCTATTGCCACGGCGGAACTCATCGCCGCCTGCCTTGCCCGCTGCTGGA
CAGGGGCTCGGCTGTTGGGCACTGACAATTCCGTGGTGTTGTCGGGGAAATCATCGTCCTTTCCTTGGCT
GCTCGCCTGTGTTGCCACCTGGATTCTGCGCGGGACGTCCTTCTGCTACGTCCCTTCGGCCCTCAATCCA
GCGGACCTTCCTTCCCGCGGCCTGCTGCCGGCTCTGCGGCCTCTTCCGCGTCTTCGCCTTCGCCCTCAGA
CGAGTCGGATCTCCCTTTGGGCCGCCTCCCCGCCTGAGATCCTTTAAGACCAATGACTTACAAGGCAGCT
GTAGATCTTAGCCACTTTTTAAAAGAAAAGGGGGGACTGGAAGGGCTAATTCACTCCCAACGAAGACAAG
ATCTGCTTTTTGCTTGTACTGGGTCTCTCTGGTTAGACCAGATCTGAGCCTGGGAGCTCTCTGGCTAACT
AGGGAACCCACTGCTTAAGCCTCAATAAAGCTTGCCTTGAGTGCTTCAAGTAGTGTGTGCCCGTCTGTTG
TGTGACTCTGGTAACTAGAGATCCCTCAGACCCTTTTAGTCAGTGTGGAAAATCTCTAGCAGTAGTAGTT
CATGTCATCTTATTATTCAGTATTTATAACTTGCAAAGAAATGAATATCAGAGAGTGAGAGGCCCGGGTT
AATTAAGGAAAGGGCTAGATCATTCTTGAAGACGAAAGGGCCTCGTGATACGCCTATTTTTATAGGTTAA
TGTCATGATAATAATGGTTTCTTAGACGTCAGGTGGCACTTTTCGGGGAAATGTGCGCGGAACCCCTATT
TGTTTATTTTTCTAAATACATTCAAATATGTATCCGCTCATGAGACAATAACCCTGATAAATGCTTCAAT
AATATTGAAAAAGGAAGAGTATGAGTATTCAACATTTCCGTGTCGCCCTTATTCCCTTTTTTGCGGCATT
TTGCCTTCCTGTTTTTGCTCACCCAGAAACGCTGGTGAAAGTAAAAGATGCTGAAGATCAGTTGGGTGCA
CGAGTGGGTTACATCGAACTGGATCTCAACAGCGGTAAGATCCTTGAGAGTTTTCGCCCCGAAGAACGTT
TTCCAATGATGAGCACTTTTAAAGTTCTGCTATGTGGCGCGGTATTATCCCGTGTTGACGCCGGGCAAGA
GCAACTCGGTCGCCGCATACACTATTCTCAGAATGACTTGGTTGAGTACTCACCAGTCACAGAAAAGCAT
CTTACGGATGGCATGACAGTAAGAGAATTATGCAGTGCTGCCATAACCATGAGTGATAACACTGCGGCCA
ACTTACTTCTGACAACGATCGGAGGACCGAAGGAGCTAACCGCTTTTTTGCACAACATGGGGGATCATGT
AACTCGCCTTGATCGTTGGGAACCGGAGCTGAATGAAGCCATACCAAACGACGAGCGTGACACCACGATG
CCTGTAGCAATGGCAACAACGTTGCGCAAACTATTAACTGGCGAACTACTTACTCTAGCTTCCCGGCAAC
AATTAATAGACTGGATGGAGGCGGATAAAGTTGCAGGACCACTTCTGCGCTCGGCCCTTCCGGCTGGCTG
GTTTATTGCTGATAAATCTGGAGCCGGTGAGCGTGGGTCTCGCGGTATCATTGCAGCACTGGGGCCAGAT
GGTAAGCCCTCCCGTATCGTAGTTATCTACACGACGGGGAGTCAGGCAACTATGGATGAACGAAATAGAC
AGATCGCTGAGATAGGTGCCTCACTGATTAAGCATTGGTAACTGTCAGACCAAGTTTACTCATATATACT
TTAGATTGATTTAAAACTTCATTTTTAATTTAAAAGGATCTAGGTGAAGATCCTTTTTGATAATCTCATG
ACCAAAATCCCTTAACGTGAGTTTTCGTTCCACTGAGCGTCAGACCCCGTAGAAAAGATCAAAGGATCTT
CTTGAGATCCTTTTTTTCTGCGCGTAATCTGCTGCTTGCAAACAAAAAAACCACCGCTACCAGCGGTGGT
TTGTTTGCCGGATCAAGAGCTACCAACTCTTTTTCCGAAGGTAACTGGCTTCAGCAGAGCGCAGATACCA
AATACTGTTCTTCTAGTGTAGCCGTAGTTAGGCCACCACTTCAAGAACTCTGTAGCACCGCCTACATACC
TCGCTCTGCTAATCCTGTTACCAGTGGCTGCTGCCAGTGGCGATAAGTCGTGTCTTACCGGGTTGGACTC
AAGACGATAGTTACCGGATAAGGCGCAGCGGTCGGGCTGAACGGGGGGTTCGTGCACACAGCCCAGCTTG
GAGCGAACGACCTACACCGAACTGAGATACCTACAGCGTGAGCTATGAGAAAGCGCCACGCTTCCCGAAG
GGAGAAAGGCGGACAGGTATCCGGTAAGCGGCAGGGTCGGAACAGGAGAGCGCACGAGGGAGCTTCCAGG
GGGAAACGCCTGGTATCTTTATAGTCCTGTCGGGTTTCGCCACCTCTGACTTGAGCGTCGATTTTTGTGA
TGCTCGTCAGGGGGGCGGAGCCTATGGAAAAACGCCAGCAACGCGGCCTTTTTACGGTTCCTGGCCTTTT
GCTGGCCTTTTGCTCACATGTTCTTTCCTGCGTTATCCCCTGATTCTGTGGATAACCGTATTACCGCCTT
TGAGTGAGCTGATACCGCTCGCCGCAGCCGAACGACCGAGCGCAGCGAGTCAGTGAGCGAGGAAGCGGAA
GAGCGCCCAATACGCAAACCGCCTCTCCCCGCGCGTTGGCCGATTCATTAATGCAGCAAGCTCATGGCTG
ACTAATTTTTTTTATTTATGCAGAGGCCGAGGCCGCCTCGGCCTCTGAGCTATTCCAGAAGTAGTGAGGA
GGCTTTTTTGGAGGCCTAGGCTTTTGCAAAAAGCTCCCCGTGGCACGACAGGTTTCCCGACTGGAAAGCG
GGCAGTGAGCGCAACGCAATTAATGTGAGTTAGCTCACTCATTAGGCACCCCAGGCTTTACACTTTATGC
TTCCGGCTCGTATGTTGTGTGGAATTGTGAGCGGATAACAATTTCACACAGGAAACAGCTATGACATGAT
TACGAATTTCACAAATAAAGCATTTTTTTCACTGCATTCTAGTTGTGGTTTGTCCAAACTCATCAATGTA
TCTTATCATGTCTGGATCAACTGGATAACTCAAGCTAACCAAAATCATCCCAAACTTCCCACCCCATACC
CTATTACCACTGCCAATTACCTGTGGTTTCATTTACTCTAAACCTGTGATTCCTCTGAATTATTTTCATT
TTAAAGAAATTGTATTTGTTAAATATGTACTACAAACTTAGTAGTTGGAAGGGCTAATTCACTCCCAAAG
AAGACAAGATATCCTTGATCTGTGGATCTACCACACACAAGGCTACTTCCCTGATTAGCAGAACTACACA
CCAGGGCCAGGGGTCAGATATCCACTGACCTTTGGATGGTGCTACAAGCTAGTACCAGTTGAGCCAGATA
AGGTAGAAGAGGCCAATAAAGGAGAGAACACCAGCTTGTTACACCCTGTGAGCCTGCATGGGATGGATGA
CCCGGAGAGAGAAGTGTTAGAGTGGAGGTTTGACAGCCGCCTAGCATTTCATCACGTGGCCCGAGAGCTG
CATCCGGAGTACTTCAAGAACTGCTGATATCGAGCTTGCTACAAGGGACTTTCCGCTGGGGACTTTCCAG
GGAGGCGTGGCCTGGGCGGGACTGGGGAGTGGCGAGCCCTCAGATCCTGCATATAAGCAGCTGCTTTTTG
CCTGTACTGGGTCTCTCTGGTTAGACCAGATCTGAGCCTGGGAGCTCTCTGGCTAACTAGGGAACCCACT
GCTTAAGCCTCAATAAAGCTTGCCTTGAGTGCTTCAAGTAGTGTGTGCCCGTCTGTTGTGTGACTCTGGT
AACTAGAGATCCCTCAGACCCTTTTAGTCAGTGTGGAAAATCTCTAGCAGTGGCGCCCGAACAGGGACTT
GAAAGCGAAAGGGAAACCAGAGGAGCTCTCTCGACGCAGGACTCGGCTTGCTGAAGCGCGCACGGCAAGA
GGCGAGGGGCGGCGACTGGTGAGTACGCCAAAAATTTTGACTAGCGGAGGCTAGAAGGAGAGAGATGGGT
GCGAGAGCGTCAGTATTAAGCGGGGGAGAATTAGATCGCGATGGGAAAAAATTCGGTTAAGGCCAGGGGG
AAAGAAAAAATATAAATTAAAACATATAGTATGGGCAAGCAGGGAGCTAGAACGATTCGCAGTTAATCCT
GGCCTGTTAGAAACATCAGAAGGCTGTAGACAAATACTGGGACAGCTACAACCATCCCTTCAGACAGGAT
CAGAAGAACTTAGATCATTATATAATACAGTAGCAACCCTCTATTGTGTGCATCAAAGGATAGAGATAAA
AGACACCAAGGAAGCTTTAGACAAGATAGAGGAAGAGCAAAACAAAAGTAAGACCACCGCACAGCAAGCG
GCCGGCCGCTGATCTTCAGACCTGGAGGAGGAGATATGAGGGACAATTGGAGAAGTGAATTATATAAATA
TAAAGTAGTAAAAATTGAACCATTAGGAGTAGCACCCACCAAGGCAAAGAGAAGAGTGGTGCAGAGAGAA
AAAAGAGCAGTGGGAATAGGAGCTTTGTTCCTTGGGTTCTTGGGAGCAGCAGGAAGCACTATGGGCGCAG
CGTCAATGACGCTGACGGTACAGGCCAGACAATTATTGTCTGGTATAGTGCAGCAGCAGAACAATTTGCT
GAGGGCTATTGAGGCGCAACAGCATCTGTTGCAACTCACAGTCTGGGGCATCAAGCAGCTCCAGGCAAGA
ATCCTGGCTGTGGAAAGATACCTAAAGGATCAACAGCTCCTGGGGATTTGGGGTTGCTCTGGAAAACTCA
TTTGCACCACTGCTGTGCCTTGGAATGCTAGTTGGAGTAATAAATCTCTGGAACAGATTTGGAATCACAC
GACCTGGATGGAGTGGGACAGAGAAATTAACAATTACACAAGCTTAATACACTCCTTAATTGAAGAATCG
CAAAACCAGCAAGAAAAGAATGAACAAGAATTATTGGAATTAGATAAATGGGCAAGTTTGTGGAATTGGT
TTAACATAACAAATTGGCTGTGGTATATAAAATTATTCATAATGATAGTAGGAGGCTTGGTAGGTTTAAG
AATAGTTTTTGCTGTACTTTCTATAGTGAATAGAGTTAGGCAGGGATATTCACCATTATCGTTTCAGACC
CACCTCCCAACCCCGAGGGGACCCGACAGGCCCGAAGGAATAGAAGAAGAAGGTGGAGAGAGAGACAGAG
ACAGATCCATTCGATTAGTGAACGGATCTCGACGGTATCGCCGAATTAATTCACAAATGGCAGTATTCAT
CCACAATTTTAAAAGAAAAGGGGGGATTGGGGGGTACAGTGCAGGGAAAAGAATAGTAGACATAATAGCA
ACAGACATACAAACTAAAGAATTACAAAAACAAATTACAAAAATTCAAAATTTTCGGGTTTATTACAGGG
ACAGCAGAGATCCAGTTTGGACTAGTGGAGTTCCGCGTTACATAACTTACGGTAAATGGCCCGCCTGGCT
GACCGCCCAACGACCCCCGCCCATTGACGTCAATAATGACGTATGTTCCCATAGTAACGCCAATAGGGAC
TTTCCATTGACGTCAATGGGTGGAGTATTTACGGTAAACTGCCCACTTGGCAGTACATCAAGTGTATCAT
ATGCCAAGTACGCCCCCTATTGACGTCAATGACGGTAAATGGCCCGCCTGGCATTATGCCCAGTACATGA
CCTTATGGGACTTTCCTACTTGGCAGTACATCTACGTATTAGTCATCGC
Features (pLannotate 1.2.2; 30 found; start..end, strand, type, name):
     11..214     +  promoter       CMV promoter: human cytomegalovirus (CMV) immediate early promoter
    310..328     +  promoter       T7 promoter: promoter for bacteriophage T7 RNA polymerase
    358..382     +  protein_bind   attB1: mutant version of attB; recombination site for the Gateway® BP reaction BP Clonase™
    403..1026    +  CDS            CD74 (fragment): HG2A_HUMAN - Also known as DHLAG. Experimental evidence at protein level: Swiss-Prot protein existence level 1. [Isoform p41]: Stabilizes the conformation of mature CTSL by binding to its active site and serving as a chaperone to help maintain a pool of mature enzyme in endocytic compartments and extracellular space of antigen-presenting cells (APCs). Has antiviral activity by stymieing the endosomal entry of Ebola virus and coronaviruses, including SARS-CoV-2 (PubMed:32855215). Disrupts cathepsin-mediated Ebola virus glycoprotein processing, which prevents viral fusion and entry. This antivir
   1027..2511    +  CDS            ROS1 (fragment): ROS1_HUMAN - Also known as MCF3, ROS. Experimental evidence at protein level: Swiss-Prot protein existence level 1. Orphan receptor tyrosine kinase (RTK) that plays a role in epithelial cell differentiation and regionalization of the proximal epididymal epithelium. May activate several downstream signaling pathways related to cell differentiation, proliferation, growth and survival including the PI3 kinase-mTOR signaling pathway. Mediates the phosphorylation of PTPN11, an activator of this pathway. May also phosphorylate and activate the transcription factor STAT3 to control anchorage-independ
   2531..2555    -  protein_bind   attB2: mutant version of attB; recombination site for the Gateway® BP reaction BP Clonase™
   2590..2610    +  CDS            FLAG (fragment): FLAG® epitope tag, followed by an enterokinase cleavage site
   2763..3225    +  misc_feature   IRES: internal ribosome entry site (IRES) of the encephalomyocarditis virus (EMCV)
   3239..3838    +  CDS            PuroR: puromycin N-acetyltransferase; pac from Streptomyces alboniger; confers resistance to puromycin
   3855..4443    +  misc_feature   WPRE: woodchuck hepatitis virus posttranscriptional regulatory element
   4451..4516    +  CDS            nef (fragment): NEF_HV1Z2 - Experimental evidence at protein level: Swiss-Prot protein existence level 1. Extracellular Nef protein targets CD4(+) T-lymphocytes for apoptosis by interacting with CXCR4 surface receptors. From Human immunodeficiency virus type 1 group M subtype D (isolate Z2/CDC-Z34) (HIV-1).
   4518..4751    +  LTR            3' LTR (ΔU3): self-inactivating 3' long terminal repeat (LTR) from HIV-1
   4956..5060    +  promoter       AmpR promoter: bla
   5061..5921    +  CDS            AmpR: β-lactamase; bla; confers resistance to ampicillin, carbenicillin, and related antibiotics
   6092..6680    +  rep_origin     ori: high-copy-number ColE1/pMB1/pBR322/pUC origin of replication
   6863..6917    +  CDS            lacI (fragment): lac repressor; lacI; The lac repressor binds to the lac operator to inhibit transcription in E. coli. This inhibition can be relieved by adding lactose or isopropyl-β-D-thiogalactopyranoside (IPTG).
   6923..7016    +  rep_origin     SV40 ori (fragment): SV40 origin of replication
   7041..7078    +  CDS            lacI (fragment): lac repressor; lacI; The lac repressor binds to the lac operator to inhibit transcription in E. coli. This inhibition can be relieved by adding lactose or isopropyl-β-D-thiogalactopyranoside (IPTG).
   7091..7112    +  protein_bind   CAP binding site: CAP binding activates transcription in the presence of cAMP. E. coli catabolite activator protein
   7127..7157    +  promoter       lac promoter: promoter for the E. coli lac operon
   7165..7181    +  protein_bind   lac operator: The lac repressor binds to the lac operator to inhibit transcription in E. coli. This inhibition can be relieved by adding lactose or isopropyl-β-D-thiogalactopyranoside (IPTG). lac repressor encoded by lacI
   7215..7298    +  polyA_signal   SV40 poly(A) signal (fragment): SV40 polyadenylation signal
   7465..7794    +  CDS            nef (fragment): NEF_HV1BR - Experimental evidence at protein level: Swiss-Prot protein existence level 1. Extracellular Nef protein targets CD4(+) T-lymphocytes for apoptosis by interacting with CXCR4 surface receptors (PubMed:14990729). From Human immunodeficiency virus type 1 group M subtype B (isolate BRU/LAI) (HIV-1).
   7842..8099    +  LTR            5' LTR (truncated): truncated 5' long terminal repeat (LTR) from HIV-1
   8146..8271    +  misc_feature   HIV-1 Ψ: packaging signal of human immunodeficiency virus type 1
   8255..8593    +  CDS            HIV-1 gag (fragment): gag protein from human immunodeficiency virus 1; gag
   8768..9001    +  misc_feature   RRE: The Rev response element (RRE) of HIV-1 allows for Rev-dependent mRNA export from the nucleus to the cytoplasm.
   9378..9478    +  CDS            Rev (fragment): human immunodeficiency virus 1 (HIV-1) Rev protein; rev; enhances nuclear export of unspliced and incompletely spliced viral mRNAs
   9527..9644    +  misc_feature   cPPT/CTS: central polypurine tract and central termination sequence of HIV-1
   9696..10      +  enhancer       CMV enhancer (across the origin): human cytomegalovirus immediate early enhancer
