[The description below was written by a language model from this plasmid's Addgene catalogue record and pLannotate feature annotations shown in this document.]
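Description:
pLenti-CD74-ROS1 S1986F/G2032R/L2086F is an HIV-1-based lentiviral transfer plasmid for expressing an oncogenic human CD74-ROS1 fusion kinase in mammalian cells. It is propagated in E. coli through a high-copy ColE1/pUC-type origin with ampicillin resistance (AmpR, β-lactamase). The viral portion comprises a truncated 5' LTR, the Ψ packaging signal with a gag fragment, the Rev response element for Rev-dependent nuclear export of the genomic RNA, the cPPT/CTS element, and a self-inactivating ΔU3 3' LTR. These allow the cassette to be packaged into particles and integrated without reconstituting an active viral promoter.

The internal cassette is driven by the CMV enhancer and promoter. A T7 promoter follows, then Gateway attB1 and attB2 sites flanking the open reading frame. The insert joins a CD74 fragment (exons 1–6) directly to a ROS1 fragment (exons 34–43, containing the kinase domain), the C6;R34 fusion variant. The ROS1 portion carries three substitutions: S1986F, G2032R and L2086F. A partial FLAG sequence is annotated downstream of attB2, but the record does not indicate that the fusion is tagged. An EMCV IRES then directs translation of puromycin N-acetyltransferase from the same transcript, linking puromycin selection to fusion expression, and a WPRE enhances transcript expression.

The associated publication concerns resistance to crizotinib and lorlatinib in ROS1 fusion-positive lung cancer, so the construct suits generating stable cell models for testing how this compound mutant affects ROS1 inhibitor sensitivity. The sequenced record (9,989 nt) is somewhat longer than the catalogued total size of 9,430 bp.
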