Addgene plasmid #183822: pLenti-CD74-ROS1 S1986F/G2032R/L2086F
Purpose: Express CD74-ROS1 fusion (C6;R34) harboring ROS1 S1986F/G2032R/L2086F mutation in mammalian cells
Depositing lab: Aaron Hata. Depositing organization: Massachusetts General Hospital. Publication: Spectrum of Mechanisms of Resistance to Crizotinib and Lorlatinib in ROS1 Fusion-Positive Lung Cancer. Lin JJ, Choudhury NJ, Yoda S, Zhu VW, Johnson TW, Sakhtemani R, Dagogo-Jack I, Digumarthy SR, Lee C, Do A, Peterson J, Prutisto-Chang K, Malik W, Hubbeling HG, Langenbucher A, Schoenfeld AJ, Falcon CJ, Temel JS, Sequist LV, Yeap BY, Lennerz JK, Shaw AT, Lawrence MS, Ou SI, Hata AN, Drilon A, Gainor JF. Clin Cancer Res. 2021 May 15;27(10):2899-2909. doi: 10.1158/1078-0432.CCR-21-0032. Epub 2021 Mar 8. PubMed 33685866.
Backbone
  Vector backbone: pLenti
  Backbone size w/o insert (bp): 7877
  Total vector size (bp): 9430
  Vector type: Mammalian Expression, Lentiviral
  Selectable markers: Puromycin
Growth in bacteria
  Bacterial resistance: Ampicillin, 100 μg/mL
  Growth temperature: 37°C
  Growth strain: NEB Stable
  Copy number: Unknown
Gene/Insert 1
  Gene/Insert name: ROS Proto-Oncogene 1, Receptor Tyrosine Kinase (alt name: ROS1)
  Species: H. sapiens (human)
  Insert size (bp): 1488
  Mutation: S1986F/G2032R/L2086F
  GenBank ID: NP_002935
  Entrez Gene: ROS1 (a.k.a. MCF3, ROS, c-ros-1)
  Promoter: CMV
  Tag / fusion protein: The fusion protein of CD74 exon 1-6 and ROS1 exon 34-43
  Cloning method: TOPO Cloning
  Sequencing primers: 5′ T7
Gene/Insert 2
  Gene/Insert name: CD74 molecule (alt name: CD74)
  Species: H. sapiens (human)
  Insert size (bp): 625
  GenBank ID: NM_001025159.3
  Entrez Gene: CD74 (a.k.a. CLIP, DHLAG, HLADG, II, Ia-GAMMA, p33)
  Promoter: CMV
  Tag / fusion protein: The fusion protein of CD74 exon 1-6 and ROS1 exon 34-43
  Cloning method: TOPO Cloning
  Sequencing primers: 5′ T7
Terms and licenses: Academic/Nonprofit Terms; Industry Terms: Not Available to Industry
How to cite: pLenti-CD74-ROS1 S1986F/G2032R/L2086F was a gift from Aaron Hata (Addgene plasmid # 183822 ; http://n2t.net/addgene:183822 ; RRID:Addgene_183822)
